>Addgene plasmid #159893 | pEGFP-NUP188 | addgene full sequence | sequence record 313971 | Addgene NGS Result
GTGGCGGGTCTGGTCGAAGAGTGCAATCACTTCCTCTTGGAGGGTCTCACAGACATTCAGCACCAGCTGG
GAGTACTGGGGGATGTCACTTACTTTCATCTCCTTCATTTGCAACACTGTGATGAATGCTGAGAACACCT
TGGCCTTGGTCTTCTCCATGAGTTGCTGGTCGGCCTGCAGCACTCCCTCCAGGATCTCCGTCAAGGGTCC
AAGGATTTCATCCACAGAACCTAACTCTCTCTTCCACTGCCGGAGGAGGATAAGCAGCAGAGTGCACTTC
ATGGAGCCAAGGCGAAGGCAGTTCACTGAGGCTGGAACTAGGAGTAATGCTTTGGTTCCATCAAGCACGT
CAAGAAAGAGCTGGCGACGCACCACAGAGTCAGTCAGGTGCATTATATCTGCATGAGTGGTGGCAATGAT
GAGAAGCATCCTCCAGGCGGACACCAGCATCTGGTACTCTAACAAGGAGGTGCAGCTGCTGCCTTCTGTT
TCGGCCACGTGAACTGCCAATGACTTGACATACCCTGACCAGTAGGCAAAGCGTTTCTCGATGGAAAATT
TCTTCAGTGTATCCTTTAATGACTGGTCTAATGAACCCTTTACTACATAGTATATCTCCAAGCAAATTAT
CTTCATGATTAGGGCACAGGTTTCCAGGATGCTGGGCTCTGATGTTTCAGAGGGAGGAGAAAGGGTTCCA
AACAGCGGACTGGTTAAATTTTCCCAAAACTTGGGTTTGGTTCGGAGGACCAGCATGGCACTGTCCCTCC
GATCCTGCCACAGAGCATGCAAAAAGGCAATGGCGGCACGATGCAGCAGGGGTGGGCACCAGTATCGATC
TTGCTGTTGGGAATCAATCAGCTCCAGCACTGCATGGAGACAGCTCCACATCCCAAGGCTGAATTCCTTT
GAGCCATCACTGCCATCCTTAACTTCCAGGTTCAGAAACAGTTCGATGAGGCCTGGCTGGGTCTCTACTG
CAACAGTGAGGAACTCTAGAATCATGACTTTGATGCGCATGTCCTCAATTTTGCTCTGCAATCGGGTCAG
GAAGGCATCACGAATGGCAGCCGCATCATTGCCCAGACAAGCATACACTGACATTGGGGCCACCGTGGCC
AGACGTTTCAGCAGCTGAATGGCAAGACGTGGCAAAGCAGGGTCATGTTTGTGGTAGATGTATTTGGCTA
GAACAGCAATGAGGTTGTTTCCATGAGCACCATGTTGTGAGAGAGCCTGTTCCAGGGGGGACACCACATT
AGAAGGAGGTTTCAGCCGAATAACATTGTTGGTGACGGAGAATGCCAGTTTCACTGTCTTGATCAGCAGC
TGGCCCTGCCCCTGGCCCTCTGCCCCATCACTAGGGTGCCTTCGAGGCTGAGCAGCCATCACCATGTCAA
TGGTGTCCACGCCAATGCCCATGATATTGATAACTGTCTGTCCTGCTTCTGTGTATGCCAGGCTGCAGAT
GCAGAGAAACTGCAGGCTGGGAGTATGACTGCTGTGCAGGTCTGTCTCGTGGCACAGGTTCAGTATCGCA
TGAATCAGCTCCAAGATCAGGCAACCAATCTGTTCCCTCACTCCATGAGAGTTGTAGCGCCACTTATGGT
AGCTGGGAAGCATCTCCTTCAGCACAAACATTACACAGGGTACAAGTCCTTGGCTCTGGGTACTACCAAG
TTGCCCCTTGACAAGGGTGGTGATCAAGCGCAGAAAGGCAATAGTAACCCCATACTCGCCCTGAGGCTGT
TCACTGTTCATCAAGAGGTTTCCGTACCCTCCAGCATTCATCCCTTCCGCACTAATCATCTGACTCAGGC
TGGAGACAGGATGGGCCACAAATGGTAAAAAACCTGTGTGACGAAGATCAGTCCAGACCTTTGCTGGATT
GCGGGCAGCCAAAACAGTTAAGCAGTTGACACAAGAAGCAATGACATCCACAGGTGGGGAGATCACTGTC
GTTAACCGCTGCAGCAGCATGTAGATGCGAGATGTGATGGGCAGGAGACAGTCTGCTATCGACAGGTCTG
TACTGATGACCTTATGGACGAGATCAATGATGGGTTTGACTCGCTGGCAGTGCTGAATCACATCTGCAGT
TGAAACAACATGAAGCAACATTTCAATCTCGCAGGTAAAGAGGGTCCAGCTGCTATAGGAGTATTCCCAG
CGTACCAGGTATGCCCTATCATCCAACATTACTTGGCCCACAGTGCCTTGAGGTATGCGAAGGTTGGTTT
GACCCCCAAGGGGATAAAGGAGTTTGGGTGTTTGTCTCCGCCAAAGAGTTCCATCTTCATGGGAGATCAC
ATCATGAGGCTTGTGTTTATAAAGTTCATTGTAGAAAGACATCTTATCCAAGAAGCTATACACCTTTTTG
GCTGTGGACTTCCCTGATACCAGGGCTCGGAGCAGTTGCAGGAGTGGGGAGAGAAGGTGGGGAAACATTC
CACACACACTGTCCAGAATGATCCCAAGGCCAGAAGTTGGCTCTGTTCCCCAGAACAGTTCCGGAAGAGA
AGGGTCGGCCAATACTTCACATGCTGTATCAATTATATCCTGCTGATTGCCCAGGGTGTGCAGCTCCAAC
GAGGTCAGAACGAAAGAGAGCAGTCCATAGACACACATGCATGCAGTGCTGGTGGTGCAATCATTTCCCC
CACTGGCAAGGGACTGGAGCAATCGGGTCAAGTACTGAAACACATTCAGCTGGATGGCTGTGCCACCTAT
CTTCCGGACCACACTGCTTGTCTCTTCTGGGTTCAGAGTGTGACGGAGGAGAGCCCAGGCCAAAAGCACT
GGGGCATGATGTGGAATGTCCCCAAAGGTCAACATTAAACAGTCCATATCCTGACAAATAAGCCCATCCT
GCGCAAACTGATGCAGTTCTCTTCTGTCATCCAAAGCACACTTATGCAAGGACTCGATATCCATGCCCTC
CACCAGGATGAGGGCACTGAAGTAGCCAATCCGATCTACAAAAGGATCCATAGTCTCATCCACCAGGTGC
CTATTGGTCTGCCTACTACCAAATCCTTGCTCTTTAAACATCTTGGTTAATACAAGTAAGTCACTGGGTG
CCATCTCAAAGTATGCATAATAAAGGAAAATAATTTCTAGCAGCATGGACTGTTCCCGAAGGCACTGAAC
AAACCAGCGAGACACTTGGCGCTCTGTCATGAGATTTCCATGTGTCTCCCAAGTTGGTGCTTCAGTTTTA
TAAAGCTCTTCGAACTGCTGTCTGTATTTTGAAACTAGTTCCTTCTCCAATTTATCAACACAGTCTGCAT
ATTCAACCCTATAGGGGTGTCTTTCATCTTGGAAGTAAGTGAGAAGGTGTAAGACACAACGAAGAATACA
GGTTCTTTCTTCATAATAATAATCTGCAATCTTCAGGATTAAGGCCTGGCTCTGCCTCTCATCTTGCAGT
ACTGTCTTTACTGAGTCCCGAGTACCCCTGTAGTCCTCTTGCAGGTAACACTGGAGTAACTGCACACTCT
GTTCTTCATCAAGACCCAAAAACTTGCTGATTCTTAAACCCAGTTCCTTCAATGGTGAAGCTACATCTTT
ATTAGCTTTCACTTTTTCAGCTGAACTTGGACTGGGAGGTTTGTAGTAAGAAAGCCCCTCTAACAATCGC
CGCCAATGTTTATTCAGTTCTGCCTCAATCTGACTCAGCTCTCTCAGAGCTGACCTTCCAAGCAGAATAG
TCCACAGTTCTCTACTGCTCCTCACACACGGCCCGCCGGCGGCCTCGAGGACCATGGTGTCGACTGCAGA
ATTCGAAGCTGATCTGAGTCCGGACTTGTACAGCTCGTCCATGCCGAGAGTGATCCCGGCGGCGGTCACG
AACTCCAGCAGGACCATGTGATCGCGCTTCTCGTTGGGGTCTTTGCTCAGGGCGGACTGGGTGCTCAGGT
AGTGGTTGTCGGGCAGCAGCACGGGGCCGTCGCCGATGGGGGTGTTCTGCTGGTAGTGGTCGGCGAGCTG
CACGCTGCCGTCCTCGATGTTGTGGCGGATCTTGAAGTTCACCTTGATGCCGTTCTTCTGCTTGTCGGCC
ATGATATAGACGTTGTGGCTGTTGTAGTTGTACTCCAGCTTGTGCCCCAGGATGTTGCCGTCCTCCTTGA
AGTCGATGCCCTTCAGCTCGATGCGGTTCACCAGGGTGTCGCCCTCGAACTTCACCTCGGCGCGGGTCTT
GTAGTTGCCGTCGTCCTTGAAGAAGATGGTGCGCTCCTGGACGTAGCCTTCGGGCATGGCGGACTTGAAG
AAGTCGTGCTGCTTCATGTGGTCGGGGTAGCGGCTGAAGCACTGCACGCCGTAGGTCAGGGTGGTCACGA
GGGTGGGCCAGGGCACGGGCAGCTTGCCGGTGGTGCAGATGAACTTCAGGGTCAGCTTGCCGTAGGTGGC
ATCGCCCTCGCCCTCGCCGGACACGCTGAACTTGTGGCCGTTTACGTCGCCGTCCAGCTCGACCAGGATG
GGCACCACCCCGGTGAACAGCTCCTCGCCCTTGCTCACCATGGTGGCGACCGGTAGCGCTAGCGGATCTG
ACGGTTCACTAAACCAGCTCTGCTTATATAGACCTCCCACCGTACACGCCTACCGCCCATTTGCGTCAAT
GGGGCGGAGTTGTTACGACATTTTGGAAAGTCCCGTTGATTTTGGTGCCAAAACAAACTCCCATTGACGT
CAATGGGGTGGAGACTTGGAAATCCCCGTGAGTCAAACCGCTATCCACGCCCATTGATGTACTGCCAAAA
CCGCATCACCATGGTAATAGCGATGACTAATACGTAGATGTACTGCCAAGTAGGAAAGTCCCATAAGGTC
ATGTACTGGGCATAATGCCAGGCGGGCCATTTACCGTCATTGACGTCAATAGGGGGCGTACTTGGCATAT
GATACACTTGATGTACTGCCAAGTGGGCAGTTTACCGTAAATACTCCACCCATTGACGTCAATGGAAAGT
CCCTATTGGCGTTACTATGGGAACATACGTCATTATTGACGTCAATGGGCGGGGGTCGTTGGGCGGTCAG
CCAGGCGGGCCATTTACCGTAAGTTATGTAACGCGGAACTCCATATATGGGCTATGAACTAATGACCCCG
TAATTGATTACTATTAATAACTAATGCATGGCGGTAATACGGTTATCCACAGAATCAGGGGATAACGCAG
GAAAGAACATGTGAGCAAAAGGCCAGCAAAAGGCCAGGAACCGTAAAAAGGCCGCGTTGCTGGCGTTTTT
CCATAGGCTCCGCCCCCCTGACGAGCATCACAAAAATCGACGCTCAAGTCAGAGGTGGCGAAACCCGACA
GGACTATAAAGATACCAGGCGTTTCCCCCTGGAAGCTCCCTCGTGCGCTCTCCTGTTCCGACCCTGCCGC
TTACCGGATACCTGTCCGCCTTTCTCCCTTCGGGAAGCGTGGCGCTTTCTCATAGCTCACGCTGTAGGTA
TCTCAGTTCGGTGTAGGTCGTTCGCTCCAAGCTGGGCTGTGTGCACGAACCCCCCGTTCAGCCCGACCGC
TGCGCCTTATCCGGTAACTATCGTCTTGAGTCCAACCCGGTAAGACACGACTTATCGCCACTGGCAGCAG
CCACTGGTAACAGGATTAGCAGAGCGAGGTATGTAGGCGGTGCTACAGAGTTCTTGAAGTGGTGGCCTAA
CTACGGCTACACTAGAAGAACAGTATTTGGTATCTGCGCTCTGCTGAAGCCAGTTACCTTCGGAAAAAGA
GTTGGTAGCTCTTGATCCGGCAAACAAACCACCGCTGGTAGCGGTGGTTTTTTTGTTTGCAAGCAGCAGA
TTACGCGCAGAAAAAAAGGATCTCAAGAAGATCCTTTGATCTTTTCTACGGGGTCTGACGCTCAGTGGAA
CGAAAACTCACGTTAAGGGATTTTGGTCATGAGACAATAACCCTGATAAATGCTTCAATAATATTGAAAA
AGGAAGAGTATGAGTATTCAACATTTCCGTGTCGCCCTTATTCCCTTTTTTGCGGCATTTTGCCTTCCTG
TTTTTGCTCACCCAGAAACGCTGGTGAAAGTAAAAGATGCTGAAGATCAGTTGGGTGCACGAGTGGGTTA
CATCGAACTGGATCTCAACAGCGGTAAGATCCTTGAGAGTTTTCGCCCCGAAGAACGTTTTCCAATGATG
AGCACTTTTAAAGTTCTGCTATGTGGCGCGGTATTATCCCGTATTGACGCCGGGCAAGAGCAACTCGGTC
GCCGCATACACTATTCTCAGAATGACTTGGTTGAGTACTCACCAGTCACAGAAAAGCATCTTACGGATGG
CATGACAGTAAGAGAATTATGCAGTGCTGCCATAACCATGAGTGATAACACTGCGGCCAACTTACTTCTG
ACAACGATCGGAGGACCGAAGGAGCTAACCGCTTTTTTGCACAACATGGGGGATCATGTAACTCGCCTTG
ATCGTTGGGAACCGGAGCTGAATGAAGCCATACCAAACGACGAGCGTGACACCACGATGCCTGTAGCAAT
GGCAACAACGTTGCGCAAACTATTAACTGGCGAACTACTTACTCTAGCTTCCCGGCAACAATTAATAGAC
TGGATGGAGGCGGATAAAGTTGCAGGACCACTTCTGCGCTCGGCCCTTCCGGCTGGCTGGTTTATTGCTG
ATAAATCTGGAGCCGGTGAGCGTGGGTCTCGCGGTATCATTGCAGCACTGGGGCCAGATGGTAAGCCCTC
CCGTATCGTAGTTATCTACACGACGGGGAGTCAGGCAACTATGGATGAACGAAATAGACAGATCGCTGAG
ATAGGTGCCTCACTGATTAAGCATTGGTAACTGTCAGACCAAGTTTACTCATATATACTTTAGATTGATT
TAAAACTTCATTTTTAATTTAAAAGGATCTAGGTGAAGATCCTTTTTGATAATCTCATGAGCGGATACAT
ATTTGAATGTATTTAGAAAAATAAACAAATAGGGGTTCCGCGCACATTTCCCCGAAAAGTGCCACCTG
[124 nt withheld, positions 6999-7122]
C
[91 nt withheld, positions 7124-7214]
A
[49 nt withheld, positions 7216-7264]
CCTTTGACGTTGGAGTCCACGTTCTTT
[37 nt withheld, positions 7292-7328]
ACCCTATCTCGGTCTATTCTTTTGATTTATAAGGGATTTTGCCGATTTCGGCCTATTGGTTAAAAAATGA
GCTGATTTAACAAAAATTTAACGCGAATTTTAACAAAATATTAACGCTTACAATTTACGCGTTAAGATAC
ATTGATGAGTTTGGACAAACCACAACTAGAATGCAGTGAAAAAAATGCTTTATTTGTGAAATTTGTGATG
CTATTGCTTTATTTGTAACCATTATAAGCTGCAATAAACAAGTTAACAACAACAATTGCATTCATTTTAT
GTTTCAGGTTCAGGGGGAGGTGTGGGAGGTTTTTTAAAGCAAGTAAAACCTCTACAAATGTGGTATGGCT
GATTATGATCAGTTATCTAGATCCGGTGGATCGCGGCCGCATCTTTGCATATGCCGGACAAACGCCTGCA
CCAACTGGATCAGAGGCTCCTGACTCTCAGGGCTGGCTTTGGAGAGAGAGGTGGACTTGCCCTGCGGCGA
GGGGAGGACACCAGTGGCAGGGGAGCTGGGGGCTCCCCGGCGGAAGTAGCGCGAGAGGCTGGACAGCAGC
GTGCTCAACTCAGAGCTGAGCTCCTGCTTCATCCGCTGTTTGTCCCGGGGGTGCACAGCCGGGTCCCTAA
GGTACCGCATCGCCTGAGAGATGAGCAGGTAGAAGCAGTTTTCCATGGTAAACATCAGGAGGGACTTTAA
CGTCCTGGTCCCTTCTGCCTGTGTGCTGAGCCCCACTGCCTGGGTGAGGGGCTCCTTTTTCTTGTCCAGC
TCTCCAAGCATGTTGAGGGCCACATTCACTGTGGCCAGAAGGGTCCCGAAGGAGGGGGCCACTTCGGAGT
CAAAGGTGGGAGTGGTAAAGCTCAGGGCAAACAGGAAGTTGTATTCAGCAAGGTCCAGGGACTGATCCAG
CAGAATCTGGCAGACATCTGGGGTGAAGTGGCGCAGGGCTGCCAGCGTCTTGCTGAGGATCTTGAGAAGG
CCATACTGGACTGTGTGCAAGGCCTGCTGCTCTGATGCCTCTGTGTCAGCAGCGGGCTGCTTTGAGGAGG
AGGGGGCAGCAGAAGCAGCAGACGGTGGCCTCTGGACTCGCTGGGCAACAGCTGAGGGGAGGCCATCCCC
ATTTTTGTTCTGTAAGTAATGCTGCAGCATCTTTCGACTGTGCAGGAGAGAGGTACATGCCTGGCACAAG
TAACCCAGGTTGACCTGGATATCACGCATGAGCTGAGGCAGGTGGAAGTGCCACTCCTTCATGAAGTTAG
AGAGCTGCAGAATAAAACCCACGGTGTGGTCCGCCTCCTCCAGGCAGGCCAGACTCTGCACTGTCCTCAC
TGCGTTGAGGCACTGTAAGGTCCGCTCCTGGTGGACACCCACGAAGTCCAGGGCCTCAGGCAGGAAGTTG
TAGCGCAGAGTTTTGAGCAGCTGCTCCATCAGGGACATGGACAGGCGGTAGACTCCTGGCCAAGAGGGGG
CATCCAGGGACTTCCGAGAGGCACTAGGTGTCTGTGCTGTGCCGTTGGTGCTCAGCTGGTACACACTCAG
AAGGGGCAAACAAATGCTCTGGGTGATGCCAGCTCCAGCCACTGCTGTGGCTCCCTGCTGAGTGCGAGCC
AGGGTGAGGAGCAGATGCAATGTGGCCTCAGTGAAATGCAGGTTCTGCTTCATGCGAAGGCTCACCTCTA
GAGTGGTGAGGAGGGTGGGTAGGATGGGGAGCCTGCGGGTTACCTGCAGCCAGGAGTCACCATCCTCGTC
TACCTCACACAGCTCCTTGGCCAGGTGCAGGCCCAGGACACACACCCCATCACGCTGGTCCCTGTGCCGG
GACCGAGAACAGTCGTCAGTCTCCATGCTGTCCTTGTCCTCTGTGGCACTGCCTAATGCCAGACT
Features (pLannotate 1.2.2; 12 found; start..end, strand, type, name):
   3769..3790    -  misc_feature   MCS (fragment): multiple cloning site
   3805..4521    -  CDS            EGFP: EGFP is a basic (constitutively fluorescent) green fluorescent protein published in 1996, derived from Aequorea victoria. It is reported to be a rapidly-maturing weak dimer with moderate acid sensitivity.
   4566..4769    -  promoter       CMV promoter: human cytomegalovirus (CMV) immediate early promoter
   4770..5073    -  enhancer       CMV enhancer: human cytomegalovirus immediate early enhancer
   5248..5836    -  rep_origin     ori: high-copy-number ColE1/pMB1/pBR322/pUC origin of replication
   5907..5959    +  promoter       AmpR promoter (fragment): bla
   5960..6820    +  CDS            AmpR: β-lactamase; bla; confers resistance to ampicillin, carbenicillin, and related antibiotics
   6913..6972    -  promoter       AmpR promoter (fragment): bla
   6999..7427    +  rep_origin     f1 ori (sequence partly withheld): f1 bacteriophage origin of replication; arrow indicates direction of (+) strand synthesis
   7461..7582    -  polyA_signal   SV40 poly(A) signal: SV40 polyadenylation signal
   7605..7689    -  CDS            large T antigen (fragment): large T antigen from SV40 (simian virus 40)
   7720..3753    -  CDS            NUP188 (across the origin): NU188_HUMAN - Also known as KIAA0169. Experimental evidence at protein level: Swiss-Prot protein existence level 1. Component of the nuclear pore complex (NPC), a complex required for the trafficking across the nuclear envelope (Probable). Required for proper protein transport into the nucleus (PubMed:32275884). From Homo sapiens (Human).
