[The description below was written by a language model from this plasmid's Addgene catalogue record and pLannotate feature annotations shown in this document.]
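Description:
pEGFP-NUP188 is a mammalian expression plasmid of roughly 9.2 kb built on a modified pEGFP-C1 backbone. The depositor replaced the original kanamycin resistance gene with an ampicillin resistance gene and also exchanged the multiple cloning site. In keeping with this, the sequenced record shows a β-lactamase (AmpR) cassette for selection in E. coli, a high-copy ColE1/pUC-type origin for propagation, and an f1 phage origin. No mammalian selection marker is annotated, so the plasmid appears suited mainly to transient transfection.

The payload is human NUP188 (nucleoporin 188, a nuclear pore complex component), a ~5.2 kb coding sequence cloned between XhoI and NotI sites so that it is fused in frame downstream of EGFP. This places the fluorescent tag at the N terminus. Transcription is driven by the human cytomegalovirus immediate-early enhancer and promoter and terminated by an SV40 polyadenylation signal. All of these elements lie in the same orientation, on the minus strand of the sequenced record, with the NUP188 reading frame spanning the numbering origin. The small large T antigen fragment annotated next to the poly(A) signal is most likely part of that SV40-derived terminator region rather than a functional gene.

The insert differs from the reference sequence in several ways. The first three amino acids were removed, which the record attributes to avoiding a NotI site. Sequencing also found a deletion of four residues (RHPS, positions 1051–1054) and a K206A substitution in EGFP. The depositor considers these last two discrepancies functionally insignificant. The construct expresses fluorescently tagged Nup188 in mammalian cells, and the associated study examined the requirement for Nup188 in chromosome alignment during mitosis.
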