Addgene plasmid #159893: pEGFP-NUP188
Purpose: Expresses NUP188 in mammalian cells
Depositing lab: Kozo Tanaka. Publication: Nucleoporin Nup188 is required for chromosome alignment in mitosis. Itoh G, Sugino S, Ikeda M, Mizuguchi M, Kanno S, Amin MA, Iemura K, Yasui A, Hirota T, Tanaka K. Cancer Sci. 2013 Jul;104(7):871-9. doi: 10.1111/cas.12159. Epub 2013 May 2. PubMed 23551833.
Backbone
  Vector backbone: pEGFP-C1
  Backbone manufacturer: Clontech (TaKaRa)
  Backbone size w/o insert (bp): 3965
  Total vector size (bp): 9204
  Modifications to backbone: Kanamycin-resistant gene was replaced with ampicillin-resistant gene, and the multi-cloning site was also replaced.
  Vector type: Mammalian Expression
Growth in bacteria
  Bacterial resistance: Ampicillin, 100 μg/mL
  Growth temperature: 37°C
  Growth strain: DH5alpha
  Copy number: High Copy
Gene/Insert
  Gene/Insert name: NUP188 (alt name: Nucleoporin 188)
  Species: H. sapiens (human)
  Insert size (bp): 5239
  Mutation: To avoid NotI site, first three amino acids are deleted, amino acids RHPS (at position 1051 to 1054) deleted and K206A on EGFP (Please see depositor comments)
  GenBank ID: NM_015354.3
  Entrez Gene: NUP188 (a.k.a. KIAA0169, SANDSTEF, hNup188)
  Promoter: CMV
  Tag / fusion protein: EGFP (N terminal on backbone)
  Cloning method: Restriction Enzyme; 5′ cloning site XhoI (not destroyed); 3′ cloning site NotI (not destroyed)
  Sequencing primers: 5′ CATGGTCCTGCTGGAGTTCGTG; 3′ CATTTTATGTTTCAGGTTCAGG
Terms and licenses: Academic/Nonprofit Terms; Industry Terms: Not Available to Industry
Depositor comments: Addgene NGS had amino acids RHPS (at position 1051 to 1054) deleted and K206A on EGFP, but depositor confirms that these discrepancies do not have any functional significance on the plasmid.
How to cite: pEGFP-NUP188 was a gift from Kozo Tanaka (Addgene plasmid # 159893 ; http://n2t.net/addgene:159893 ; RRID:Addgene_159893)
